>Addgene plasmid #193773 | pTC3RBSC1cI | addgene full sequence | sequence record 389811 | Addgene NGS Result
CTCGAGTCCCTATCAGTGATAGAGATTGACATCCCTATCAGTGATAGAGATACTGAGCACATCAGCAGGA
CGCACTGACCGAATTCATTTTTGAGGAGTTCGGTACCATGAGCACAAAAAAGAAA
[261 nt withheld, positions 126-386]
ATGCAGCCGTCACTTAGAAGTGAGTATGAGTACCCTGTTTTTTCTCATGTTCAGGCAGGGATGTTCTCAC
CTGAGCTTAGAACCTTTACCAAAGGTGATGCGGAGAGATGGGTAAGCACAACCAAAAAAGCCAGTGATTC
TGCATTCTGGCTTGAGGTTGAAGGTAATTCCATGACCGCACCAACAGGCTCCAAGCCAAGCTTTCCTGAC
GGAATGTTAATTCTCGTTGACCCTGAGCAGGCTGTTGAGCCAGGTGATTTCTGCATAGCCAGACTTGGGG
GTGATGAGTTTACCTTCAAGAAACTGATCAGGGATAGCGGTCAGGTGTTTTTACAACCACTAAACCCACA
GTACCCAATGATCCCATGCAATGAGAGTTGTTCCGTTGTGGGGAAAGTTATCGCTAGTCAGTGGCCTGAA
GAGACGTTTGGCTGATCTAGAGGCATCAAATAAAACGAAAGGCTCAGTCGAAAGACTGGGCCTTTCGTTT
TATCTGTTGTTTGTCGGTGAACGCTCTCCTGAGTAGGACAAATCCGCCGCCCTAGACCTAGGGATATATT
CCGCTTCCTCGCTCACTGACTCGCTACGCTCGGTCGTTCGACTGCGGCGAGCGGAAATGGCTTACGAACG
GGGCGGAGATTTCCTGGAAGATGCCAGGAAGATACTTAACAGGGAAGTGAGAGGGCCGCGGCAAAGCCGT
TTTTCCATAGGCTCCGCCCCCCTGACAAGCATCACGAAATCTGACGCTCAAATCAGTGGTGGCGAAACCC
GACAGGACTATAAAGATACCAGGCGTTTCCCCCTGGCGGCTCCCTCGTGCGCTCTCCTGTTCCTGCCTTT
CGGTTTACCGGTGTCATTCCGCTGTTATGGCCGCGTTTGTCTCATTCCACGCCTGACACTCAGTTCCGGG
TAGGCAGTTCGCTCCAAGCTGGACTGTATGCACGAACCCCCCGTTCAGTCCGACCGCTGCGCCTTATCCG
GTAACTATCGTCTTGAGTCCAACCCGGAAAGACATGCAAAAGCACCACTGGCAGCAGCCACTGGTAATTG
ATTTAGAGGAGTTAGTCTTGAAGTCATGCGCCGGTTAAGGCTAAACTGAAAGGACAAGTTTTGGTGACTG
CGCTCCTCCAAGCCAGTTACCTCGGTTCAAAGAGTTGGTAGCTCAGAGAACCTTCGAAAAACCGCCCTGC
AAGGCGGTTTTTTCGTTTTCAGAGCAAGAGATTACGCGCAGACCAAAACGATCTCAAGAAGATCATCTTA
TTAATCAGATAAAATATTTCTAGATTTCAGTGCAATTTATCTCTTCAAATGTAGCACCTGAAGTCAGCCC
CATACGATATAAGTTGTTACTAGTGCTTGGATTCTCACCAATAAAAAACGCCCGGCGGCAACCGAGCGTT
CTGAACAAATCCAGATGGAGTTCTGAGGTCATTACTGGATCTATCAACAGGAGTCCAAGCGAGCTCGATA
TCAAATTACGCCCCGCCCTGCCACTCATCGCAGTACTGTTGTAATTCATTAAGCATTCTGCCGACATGGA
AGCCATCACAAACGGCATGATGAACCTGAATCGCCAGCGGCATCAGCACCTTGTCGCCTTGCGTATAATA
TTTGCCCATGGTGAAAACGGGGGCGAAGAAGTTGTCCATATTGGCCACGTTTAAATCAAAACTGGTGAAA
CTCACCCAGGGATTGGCTGAGACGAAAAACATATTCTCAATAAACCCTTTAGGGAAATAGGCCAGGTTTT
CACCGTAACACGCCACATCTTGCGAATATATGTGTAGAAACTGCCGGAAATCGTCGTGGTATTCACTCCA
GAGCGATGAAAACGTTTCAGTTTGCTCATGGAAAACGGTGTAACAAGGGTGAACACTATCCCATATCACC
AGCTCACCGTCTTTCATTGCCATACGGAATTCCGGATGAGCATTCATCAGGCGGGCAAGAATGTGAATAA
AGGCCGGATAAAACTTGTGCTTATTTTTCTTTACGGTCTTTAAAAAGGCCGTAATATCCAGCTGAACGGT
CTGGTTATAGGTACATTGAGCAACTGACTGAAATGCCTCAAAATGTTCTTTACGATGCCATTGGGATATA
TCAACGGTGGTATATCCAGTGATTTTTTTCTCCATTTTAGCTTCCTTAGCTCCTGAAAATCTCGATAACT
CAAAAAATACGCCCGGTAGTGATCTTATTTCATTATGGTGAAAGTTGGAACCTCTTACGTGCCGATCAAC
GTCTCATTTTCGCCAGATATCGACGTCTAAGAAACCATTATTATCATGACATTAACCTATAAAAATAGGC
GTATCACGAGGCCCTTTCGTCTTCAC
Features (pLannotate 1.2.2; 8 found; start..end, strand, type, name):
      7..80      +  promoter       PLtetO-1 promoter: modified phage lambda PL promoter with tet operator sites (Lutz and Bujard, 1997)
    108..821     +  CDS            λ repressor (sequence partly withheld): phage λ repressor; cI
    833..919     +  terminator     rrnB T1 terminator: Escherichia coli rrnB; transcription terminator T1 from the E. coli rrnB gene
    945..1000    -  rep_origin     RSF ori (fragment): Plasmids containing the RSF 1030 origin of replication can be propagated in E. coli cells that contain additional plasmids with compatible origins.
   1088..1633    -  rep_origin     p15A ori: Plasmids containing the medium-copy-number p15A origin of replication can be propagated in E. coli cells that contain a second plasmid with the ColE1 origin.
   1747..1841    -  terminator     lambda t0 terminator: transcription terminator from phage lambda
   1862..2521    -  CDS            CmR: chloramphenicol acetyltransferase; cat; confers resistance to chloramphenicol
   2522..2624    -  promoter       cat promoter: promoter of the E. coli cat gene encoding chloramphenicol acetyltransferase
