[The description below was written by a language model from this plasmid's Addgene catalogue record and pLannotate feature annotations shown in this document.]
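Description:
pTC3RBSC1cI is a small bacterial expression plasmid of about 2.7 kb, built on the modular pZ vector backbone and designed for use in Escherichia coli. It replicates from the p15A origin, which the catalogue entry lists as low copy. This origin is compatible with ColE1-type plasmids, so the construct can be kept in the same cell as other circuit components. Selection is by chloramphenicol, provided by a chloramphenicol acetyltransferase gene that is driven by its own cat promoter and followed by the phage lambda t0 terminator. This cassette lies on the opposite strand from the payload. The annotation also flags a short fragment resembling the RSF origin next to p15A. It is only a partial match and is probably not a functional replicon.

The payload is the 714 bp coding sequence for the bacteriophage lambda cI repressor, cloned between KpnI and XbaI sites. It sits downstream of the PLtetO-1 promoter, a modified lambda PL promoter carrying tet operator sites, and is followed by the rrnB T1 terminator. The plasmid name suggests a specific ribosome binding site variant upstream of cI, but no such element appears in the feature table. Because PLtetO-1 is repressed by TetR, cI expression is constitutive in hosts that lack TetR and becomes inducible with tetracycline analogues in hosts that supply it. The cI protein can in turn repress promoters bearing lambda operators on other plasmids.

The plasmid therefore serves as an inverter or signal-processing module in synthetic gene circuits. This fits the associated work on engineered bacteria that implement artificial neural network-like architectures for reversible and irreversible computing.
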