Addgene plasmid #193773: pTC3RBSC1cI
Purpose: Expresses lambda CI under the control of PLTetO-1 promoter, p15A origin of replication, Chloramphenicol selection
Depositing lab: Sangram Bagh. Depositing organization: Saha Institute of Nuclear Physics. Publication: A single layer artificial neural network type architecture with molecular engineered bacteria for reversible and irreversible computing. Sarkar K, Bonnerjee D, Srivastava R, Bagh S. Chem Sci. 2021 Nov 9;12(48):15821-15832. doi: 10.1039/d1sc01505b. eCollection 2021 Dec 15. PubMed 35024106.
Backbone
  Vector backbone: pZ
  Backbone size w/o insert (bp): 2009
  Total vector size (bp): 2723
  Vector type: Bacterial Expression
Growth in bacteria
  Bacterial resistance: Chloramphenicol, 25 μg/mL
  Growth temperature: 37°C
  Growth strain: DH5alpha
  Copy number: Low Copy
Gene/Insert
  Gene/Insert name: Lambda CI
  Species: Bacteriophage lambda
  Insert size (bp): 714
  Promoter: PLTetO-1
  Cloning method: Restriction Enzyme; 5′ cloning site KpnI (unknown if destroyed); 3′ cloning site XbaI (unknown if destroyed)
  Sequencing primers: 5′ AAAGAAACCATTA ACACAAGAGCA; 3′ TCAGCCAAACGTC TCTTCAG
Terms and licenses: Academic/Nonprofit Terms; Industry Terms: Not Available to Industry
How to cite: pTC3RBSC1cI was a gift from Sangram Bagh (Addgene plasmid # 193773 ; http://n2t.net/addgene:193773 ; RRID:Addgene_193773)
